>Addgene plasmid #223217 | pICH86966::AtU6p::sgRNA:NbCysP6 | addgene full sequence | sequence record 450185 | Addgene NGS Result
GGGACACGAAGTGGTTTAAACTATCAGTGTTTGACAGGATATATTGGCGGGTAAACCTAAGAGAAAAGAG
CGTTTATTAGAATAATCGGATATTTAAAAGGGCGTGAAAAGGTTTATCCGTTCGTCCATTTGTATGTGCC
AACCACAGGAACCGTAAAAAGGCCGCGTTGCTGGCGTTTTTCCATAGGCTCCGCCCCCCTGACGAGCATC
ACAAAAATCGACGCTCAAGTCAGAGGTGGCGAAACCCGACAGGACTATAAAGATACCAGGCGTTTCCCCC
TGGAAGCTCCCTCGTGCGCTCTCCTGTTCCGACCCTGCCGCTTACCGGATACCTGTCCGCCTTTCTCCCT
TCGGGAAGCGTGGCGCTTTCTCATAGCTCACGCTGTAGGTATCTCAGTTCGGTGTAGGTCGTTCGCTCCA
AGCTGGGCTGTGTGCACGAACCCCCCGTTCAGCCCGACCGCTGCGCCTTATCCGGTAACTATCGTCTTGA
GTCCAACCCGGTAAGACACGACTTATCGCCACTGGCAGCAGCCACTGGTAACAGGATTAGCAGAGCGAGG
TATGTAGGCGGTGCTACAGAGTTCTTGAAGTGGTGGCCTAACTACGGCTACACTAGAAGGACAGTATTTG
GTATCTGCGCTCTGCTGAAGCCAGTTACCTTCGGAAAAAGAGTTGGTAGCTCTTGATCCGGCAAACAAAC
CACCGCTGGTAGCGGTGGTTTTTTTGTTTGCAAGCAGCAGATTACGCGCAGAAAAAAAGGATCTCAAGAA
GATCCTTTGATCTTTTCTACGGGGTCTGACGCTCAGTGGAACGAAAACTCACGTTAAGGGATTTTGGTCA
TGAGATTATCAAAAAGGATCTTCACCTAGATCCTTTTAAATTAAAAATGAAGTTTTAAATCAATCTAAAG
TATATATGAGTAAACTTGGTCTGACAGCTAAAACAATTCATCCAGTAAAATATAATATTTTATTTTCTCC
CAATCAGGCTTGATCCCCAGTAAGTCAAAAAATAGCTCGACATACTGTTCTTCCCCGATATCCTCCCTGA
TCGACCGGACGCAGAAGGCAATGTCATACCACTTGTCCGCCCTGCCGCTTCTCCCAAGATCAATAAAGCC
ACTTACTTTGCCATCTTTCACAAAGATGTTGCTGTCTCCCAGGTCGCCGTGGGAAAAGACAAGTTCCTCT
TCGGGCTTTTCCGTCTTTAAAAAATCATACAGCTCGCGCGGATCTTTAAATGGAGTGTCCTCTTCCCAGT
TTTCGCAATCCACATCGGCCAGATCGTTATTCAGTAAGTAATCCAATTCGGCTAAGCGGCTGTCTAAGCT
ATTCGTATAGGGACAATCCGATATGTCGATGGAGTGAAAGAGCCTGATGCACTCCGCATACAGCTCGATA
ATCTTTTCAGGGCTTTGTTCATCTTCATACTCTTCCGAGCAAAGGACGCCATCGGCCTCACTCATGAGCA
GATTGCTCCAGCCATCATGCCGTTCAAAGTGCAGGACCTTTGGAACAGGCAGCTTTCCTTCCAGCCATAG
CATCATGTCCTTTTCCCGTTCCACATCATAGGTGGTCCCTTTATACCGGCTGTCCGTCATTTTTAAATAT
AGGTTTTCATTTTCTCCCACCAGCTTATATACCTTAGCAGGAGACATTCCTTCCGTATCTTTTGCGCAGC
GGTATTTTTCGATCAGTTTTTTCAATTCCGGTGATATTCTCATTTTAGCCATACTCTTCCTTTTTCAATA
TTATTGAAGCATTTATCAAGGTTATTGTCTCATGAGCGGATACATATTTGAATGTATTTAGAAAAATAAA
CAAATAGGGGTTCCGCGCACGAATTGGCCAGCGCTGCCATTTTTGGGGTGAGGCCGTTCGCGGCCGAGGG
GCGCAGCCCCTGGGGGGATGGGAGCTCGGTGCCTTGATGTGGGCGCCGGCGGTCGAGTGGCGACGGCGCG
GCTTGTCCGCGCCCTGGTAGATTGCCTGGCCGTAGGCCAGCCATTTTTGAGCGGCCAGCGGCCGCGATAG
GCCGACGCGAAGCGGCGGGGCGTAGGGAGCGCAGCGACCGAAGGGTAGGCGCTTTTTGCAGCTCTTCGGC
TGTGCGCTGGCCAGACAGTTATGCACAGGCCAGGCGGGTTTTAAGAGTTTTAATAAGTTTTAAAGAGTTT
TAGGCGGAAAAATCGCCTTTTTTCTCTTTTATATCAGTCACTTACATGTGTGACCGGTTCCCAATGTACG
GCTTTGGGTTCCCAATGTACGGGTTCCGGTTCCTAATGTACGGCTTTGGGTTCCCAATGTACGTGCTATC
CACAGGAAAGAAGCTTTTTCGACCTTTTTCCCCTGCTAGGGCAATTTGCCCTAGCATCTGCTCCGTACAT
TAGGAACCGGCGGATGCTTCGCCCTCGATCAGGTTGCGGTAGCGCATGACTAGGATCGGGCCAGCCTGCC
CCGCCTCCTCCTTCAAATCGTACTCCGGCAGGTCATTTGACCCGATCAGCTTGCGCACGGTGAAACAGAA
CTTCTTGAACTCTCCGGCGCTGCCACTGCGTTCGTAGATCGTCTTGAACAACCATCTGGCTTCTGCCTTG
CCTGCGGCGCGGCGTGCCAGGCGGTAGAGAAAACGGCCGATGCCGGGATCGATCAAAAAGTAATCGGGGT
GAACCGTCAGCACGTCCGGGTTCTTGCCTTCTGTGATCTCGCGGTACATCCAATCAGCTAGCTCGATCTC
GATGTACTCCGGCCGCCCGGTTTCGCTCTTTACGATCTTGTAGCGGCTAATCAAGGCTTCACCCTCGGAT
ACCGTCACCAGGCGGCCGTTCTTGGCCTTCTTCGTACGCTGCATGGCAACGTGCGTGGTGTTTAACCGAA
TGCAGGTTTCTACCAGGTCGTCTTTCTGCTTTCCGCCATCGGCTCGCCGGCAGAACTTGAGTACGTCCGC
AACGTGTGGACGGAACACGCGGCCGGGCTTGTCTCCCTTCCCTTCCCGGTATCGGTTCATGGATTCGGTT
AGATGGGAAACCGCCATCAGTACCAGGTCGTAATCCCACACACTGGCCATGCCGGCCGGCCCTGCGGAAA
CCTCTACGTGCCCGTCTGGAAGCTCGTAGCGGATCACCTCGCCAGCTCGTCGGTCACGCTTCGACAGACG
GAAAACGGCCACGTCCATGATGCTGCGACTATCGCGGGTGCCCACGTCATAGAGCATCGGAACGAAAAAA
TCTGGTTGCTCGTCGCCCTTGGGCGGCTTCCTAATCGACGACGCACCGGCTGCCGGCGGTTGCCGGGATT
CTTTGCGGATTCGATCAGCGGCCGCTTGCCACGATTCACCGGGGCGTGCTTCTGCCTCGATGCGTTGCCG
CTGGGCGGCCTGCGCGGCCTTCAACTTCTCCACCAGGTCATCACCCAGCGCCGCGCCGATTTGTACCGGG
CCGGATGGTTTGCGACCGCTCACGCCGATTCCTCGGGCTTGGGGGTTCCAGTGCCATTGCAGGGCCGGCA
GACAACCCAGCCGCTTACGCCTGGCCAACCGCCCGTTCCTCCACACATGGGGCATTCCACGGCGTCGGTG
CCTGGTTGTTCTTGATTTTCCATGCCGCCTCCTTTAGCCGCTAAAATTCATCTACTCATTTATTCATTTG
CTCATTTACTCTGGTAGCTGCGCGATGTATTCAGATAGCAGCTCGGTAATGGTCTTGCCTTGGCGTACCG
CGTACATCTTCAGCTTGGTGTGATCCTCCGCCGGCAACTGAAAGTTGACCCGCTTCATGGCTGGCGTGTC
TGCCAGGCTGGCCAACGTTGCAGCCTTGCTGCTGCGTGCGCTCGGACGGCCGGCACTTAGCGTGTTTGTG
CTTTTGCTCATTTTCTCTTTACCTCATTAACTCAAATGAGTTTTGATTTAATTTCAGCGGCCAGCGCCTG
GACCTCGCGGGCAGCGTCGCCCTCGGGTTCTGATTCAAGAACGGTTGTGCCGGCGGCGGCAGTGCCTGGG
TAGCTCACGCGCTGCGTGATACGGGACTCAAGAATGGGCAGCTCGTACCCGGCCAGCGCCTCGGCAACCT
CACCGCCGATGCGCGTGCCTTTGATCGCCCGCGACACGACAAAGGCCGCTTGTAGCCTTCCATCCGTGAC
CTCAATGCGCTGCTTAACCAGCTCCACCAGGTCGGCGGTGGCCCATATGTCGTAAGGGCTTGGCTGCACC
GGAATCAGCACGAAGTCGGCTGCCTTGATCGCGGACACAGCCAAGTCCGCCGCCTGGGGCGCTCCGTCGA
TCACTACGAAGTCGCGCCGGCCGATGGCCTTCACGTCGCGGTCAATCGTCGGGCGGTCGATGCCGACAAC
GGTTAGCGGTTGATCTTCCCGCACGGCCGCCCAATCGCGGGCACTGCCCTGGGGATCGGAATCGACTAAC
AGAACATCGGCCCCGGCGAGTTGCAGGGCGCGGGCTAGATGGGTTGCGATGGTCGTCTTGCCTGACCCGC
CTTTCTGGTTAAGTACAGCGATAACCTTCATGCGTTCCCCTTGCGTATTTGTTTATTTACTCATCGCATC
ATATACGCAGCGACCGCATGACGCAAGCTGTTTTACTCAAATACACATCACCTTTTTAGACGGCGGCGCT
CGGTTTCTTCAGCGGCCAAGCTGGCCGGCCAGGCCGCCAGCTTGGCATCAGACAAACCGGCCAGGATTTC
ATGCAGCCGCACGGCTGATGGGCTGCCTGTATCGAGTGGTGATTTTGTGCCGAGCTGCCGGTCGGGGAGC
TGTTGGCTGGCTGGTGGCAGGATATATTGTGGTGTAAACAAATTGACGCTTAGACAACTTAATAACACAT
TGCGGACGTTTTTAATGTACTGGGGTGGATGCAGTGGGCCCCACTCTGTGTGCCGAATTCGGATCCGGAG
AGCGGAGAATTAAGGGAGTCACGTTATGACCCCGCCGATGACGCGGGACAAGCCGTTTTACGTTTGGAAC
TGACAGAACCGCAACGTTGAAGGAGCCACTCAGCCGCGGGTTTCTGGAGTTTAATGAGCTAAGCACATAC
GTCAGAAACCATTATTGCGCGTTCAAAAGTCGCCTAAGGTCACTATCAGCTAGCAAATATTTCTTGTCAA
AAATGCTCCACTGACGTTCCATAAATTCCCCTCGGTATCCAATTAGAGTCTCATATTCACTCTCAATCCA
AATAATCTGCACCGGATCTGGATCGTTTCGCATGATTGAACAAGATGGATTGCACGCAGGTTCTCCGGCC
GCTTGGGTGGAGAGGCTATTCGGCTATGACTGGGCACAACAGACAATCGGCTGCTCTGATGCCGCCGTGT
TCCGGCTGTCAGCGCAGGGGCGCCCGGTTCTTTTTGTCAAGACCGACCTGTCCGGTGCCCTGAATGAACT
CCAGGACGAGGCAGCGCGGCTATCGTGGCTGGCCACGACGGGCGTTCCTTGCGCAGCTGTGCTCGACGTT
GTCACTGAAGCGGGAAGGGACTGGCTGCTATTGGGCGAAGTGCCGGGGCAGGATCTCCTGTCATCTCACC
TTGCTCCTGCCGAGAAAGTATCCATCATGGCTGATGCAATGCGGCGGCTGCATACGCTTGATCCGGCTAC
CTGCCCATTCGACCACCAAGCGAAACATCGCATCGAGCGAGCACGTACTCGGATGGAAGCCGGTCTTGTC
GATCAGGATGATCTGGACGAAGAGCATCAGGGGCTCGCGCCAGCCGAACTGTTCGCCAGGCTCAAGGCGC
GTATGCCCGACGGCGAGGATCTCGTCGTGACTCATGGCGATGCCTGCTTGCCGAATATCATGGTGGAAAA
TGGCCGCTTTTCTGGATTCATCGACTGTGGCCGGCTGGGTGTGGCGGACCGCTATCAGGACATAGCGTTG
GCTACCCGTGATATTGCTGAAGAGCTTGGCGGCGAATGGGCTGACCGCTTCCTCGTGCTTTACGGTATCG
CCGCTCCCGATTCGCAGCGCATCGCCTTCTATCGCCTTCTTGACGAGTTCTTCTGAGCGGGTCTGGATCT
AGAGTCAAGCAGATCGTTCAAACATTTGGCAATAAAGTTTCTTAAGATTGAATCCTGTTGCCGGTCTTGC
GATGATTATCATATAATTTCTGTTGAATTACGTTAAGCATGTAATAATTAACATGTAATGCATGACGTTA
TTTATGAGATGGGTTTTTATGATTAGAGTCCCGCAATTATACATTTAATACGCGATAGAAAACAAAATAT
AGCGCGCAAACTAGGATAAATTATCGCGCGCGGTGTCATCTATGTTACTAGATCGACGCTGCAAGAATTC
AAGCTTGGAGTGATCAAAAGTCCCACATCGATCAGGTGATATATAGCAGCTTAGTTTATATAATGATAGA
GTCGACATAGCGATTGAGGAAGACTACCCTTACACGTTTTAGAGCTAGAAATAGCAAGTTAAAATAAGGC
TAGTCCGTTATCAACTTGAAAAAGTGGCACCGAGTCGGTGCTTTTTTTCTAGACCCAGCTTTCTTGTACA
AAGTTGGCATTACGCTACTAGAGGATGCACATGTGACCGA
Features (pLannotate 1.2.2; 15 found; start..end, strand, type, name):
     32..56      +  misc_feature   RB T-DNA repeat: right border repeat from nopaline C58 T-DNA
    179..767     -  rep_origin     ori: high-copy-number ColE1/pMB1/pBR322/pUC origin of replication
    938..1732    -  CDS            KanR: aminoglycoside phosphotransferase; aphA-3; confers resistance to kanamycin
   1733..1837    -  promoter       AmpR promoter: bla
   1854..1914    -  rep_origin     oriV (fragment): incP origin of replication
   2120..2314    -  rep_origin     pVS1 oriV: origin of replication for the Pseudomonas plasmid pVS1 (Heeb et al., 2000)
   2380..3453    -  CDS            pVS1 RepA: replication protein from the Pseudomonas plasmid pVS1 (Heeb et al., 2000)
   3882..4511    -  CDS            pVS1 StaA: stability protein from the Pseudomonas plasmid pVS1 (Heeb et al., 2000)
   4775..4799    +  misc_feature   LB T-DNA repeat: left border repeat from nopaline C58 T-DNA
   5008..5191    +  promoter       NOS promoter: nopaline synthase promoter NOS promoter
   5212..6003    +  CDS            neo: KKA2_KLEPN - Also known as kan, nptII. Experimental evidence at protein level: Swiss-Prot protein existence level 1. Resistance to kanamycin, neomycin, paromomycin, ribostamycin, butirosin and gentamicin B. From Klebsiella pneumoniae.
   6032..6284    +  terminator     NOS terminator: nopaline synthase terminator and poly(A) signal
   6311..6385    +  promoter       AtU6 promoter: consensus promoter from the three Arabidopsis U6 snRNA genes (Waibel and Filipowicz, 1990; Nekrasov et al., 2013)
   6406..6481    +  misc_RNA       gRNA scaffold: guide RNA scaffold for the Streptococcus pyogenes CRISPR/Cas9 system
   6493..6514    -  protein_bind   attB2 (fragment): mutant version of attB; recombination site for the Gateway® BP reaction BP Clonase™
