[The description below was written by a language model from this plasmid's Addgene catalogue record and pLannotate feature annotations shown in this document.]
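Description:
pICH86966::AtU6p::sgRNA:NbCysP6 is a 6,550 bp binary T-DNA plasmid for plant expression of a CRISPR/Cas9 single guide RNA directed against NbCysP6, the papain-like cysteine proteinase 6 gene of Nicotiana benthamiana. It was derived from the pICH86966::AtU6p::sgRNA_PDS plasmid by exchanging the original PDS-targeting spacer for a 20-nucleotide NbCysP6 spacer using circular polymerase extension cloning. The backbone carries a high-copy ColE1/pUC-type origin for propagation in E. coli and the pVS1 origin with its RepA replication and StaA stability genes for maintenance in Agrobacterium. A small incP oriV fragment is also annotated. Bacterial selection is by kanamycin, through an aphA-3 aminoglycoside phosphotransferase gene driven by the bla promoter.

Between the nopaline-type left and right border repeats, the T-DNA contains two units. The first is a plant selection cassette in which the NOS promoter drives nptII (neo), followed by the NOS terminator, giving resistance to kanamycin-class aminoglycosides such as G418. The second is the guide cassette: an Arabidopsis U6 snRNA promoter, a Pol III promoter suited to short untranslated RNAs, followed by the spacer and the Streptococcus pyogenes gRNA scaffold. A residual attB2 Gateway fragment lies just downstream. No Cas9 coding sequence is annotated, so the nuclease must be supplied from a separate construct.

The plasmid is intended for transfer into Agrobacterium and agroinfiltration of N. benthamiana leaves. The associated work used transient CRISPR/Cas9 targeting of host proteases to reduce proteolytic degradation of plant-produced CAP256 broadly neutralizing antibodies.
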