Addgene plasmid #223217: pICH86966::AtU6p::sgRNA:NbCysP6
Purpose: Expresses an sgRNA targeting the NbCysP6 gene in Nicotiana benthamiana with an Arabidopsis U6 promoter
Depositing lab: Tsepo Tsekoa. Depositing organization: Council for Scientific and Industrial Research (CSIR). Publication: Transient proteolysis reduction of Nicotiana benthamiana-produced CAP256 broadly neutralizing antibodies using CRISPR/Cas9. Singh AA, Pillay P, Naicker P, Alexandre K, Malatji K, Mach L, Steinkellner H, Vorster J, Chikwamba R, Tsekoa TL. Front Plant Sci. 2022 Aug 18;13:953654. doi: 10.3389/fpls.2022.953654. eCollection 2022. PubMed 36061808.
Backbone
  Vector backbone: pICH86966::AtU6p::sgRNA_PDS (Plasmid #46966)
  Backbone manufacturer: Professor Sophien Kamoun
  Backbone size w/o insert (bp): 6530
  Total vector size (bp): 6550
  Modifications to backbone: Cloned the NbCysP6 sgRNA sequence (5' - GAGGAAGACTACCCTTACAC - 3') sequence into the pICH86966::AtU6p::sgRNA_PDS (Plasmid #46966) using CPEC
  Vector type: Plant Expression, CRISPR, Synthetic Biology
  Selectable markers: Neomycin (select with G418)
Growth in bacteria
  Bacterial resistance: Kanamycin, 50 μg/mL
  Growth temperature: 37°C
  Growth strain: DH10B
  Growth instructions: Once cloned into DH5a, transform into Agrobacterium AGL for Agroinfiltration
  Copy number: Unknown
Gene/Insert
  Gene/Insert name: NbCysP6 sgRNA (alt name: KX375796.1 Nicotiana benthamiana papain-like cysteine proteinase 6 or AQQ13385.1)
  gRNA/shRNA sequence: GAGGAAGACTACCCTTACAC
  Species: Nicotiana benthamiana
  GenBank ID: KX375796.1
  Promoter: Arabidopsis U6 promoter
  Tag / fusion protein: None
  Cloning method: Other
  Sequencing primers: 5′ TTCTGAGCGGGTCTGGATCT; 3′ CGGTCACATGTGCATCCTCT
Terms and licenses: Academic/Nonprofit Terms; Industry Terms: Not Available to Industry
How to cite: pICH86966::AtU6p::sgRNA:NbCysP6 was a gift from Tsepo Tsekoa (Addgene plasmid # 223217 ; http://n2t.net/addgene:223217 ; RRID:Addgene_223217)
